>Addgene plasmid #110386 | pQC V5 HuR.wt IRES Puro | depositor full sequence | sequence record 207773 | pQC V5 HuR.wt IRES Puro sequence 8002 bps
TCCGCGTTACATAACTTACGGTAAATGGCCCGCCTGGCTGACCGCCCAACGACCCCCGCCCATTGACGTC
AATAATGACGTATGTTCCCATAGTAACGCCAATAGGGACTTTCCATTGACGTCAATGGGTGGAGTATTTA
CGGTAAACTGCCCACTTGGCAGTACATCAAGTGTATCATATGCCAAGTACGCCCCCTATTGACGTCAATG
ACGGTAAATGGCCCGCTCTGGCATTATGCCCAGTACATGACCTTATGGGACTTTCCTACTTGGCAGTACA
TCTACGTATTAGTCATCGCTATTACCATGGTGATGCGGTTTTGGCAGTACATCAATGGGCGTGGATAGCG
GTTTGACTCACGGGGATTTCCAAGTCTCCACCCCATTGACGTCAATGGGAGTTTGTTTTGGCACCAAAAT
CAACGGGACTTTCCAAAATGTCGTAACAACTCCGCCCCATTGACGCAAATGGGCGGTAGGCGTGTACGGT
GGGAGGTCTATATAAGCAGAGCTCAATAAAAGAGCCCACAACCCCTCACTCGGCGCGCCAGTCTTCCGAT
AGACTGCGTCGCCCGGGTACCCGTATTCCCAATAAAGCCTCTTGCTGTTTGCATCCGAATCGTGGTCTCG
CTGTTCCTTGGGAGGGTCTCCTCTGAGTGATTGACTACCCACGACGGGGGTCTTTCATTTGGGGGCTCGT
CCGGGATTTGGAGACCCCTGCCCAGGGACCACCGACCCACCACCGGGAGGTAAGCTGGCCAGCAACTTAT
CTGTGTCTGTCCGATTGTCTAGTGTCTATGTTTGATGTTATGCGCCTGCGTCTGTACTAGTTAGCTAACT
AGCTCTGTATCTGGCGGACCCGTGGTGGAACTGACGAGTTCTGAACACCCGGCCGCAACCCTGGGAGACG
TCCCAGGGACTTTGGGGGCCGTTTTTGTGGCCCGACCTGAGGAAGGGAGTCGATGTGGAATCCGACCCCG
TCAGGATATGTGGTTCTGGTAGGAGACGAGAACCTAAAACAGTTCCCGCCTCCGTCTGAATTTTTGCTTT
CGGTTTGGAACCGAAGCCGCGCGTCTTGTCTGCTGCAGCGCTGCAGCATCGTTCTGTGTTGTCTCTGTCT
GACTGTGTTTCTGTATTTGTCTGAAAATTAGGGCCAGACTGTTACCACTCCCTTAAGTTTGACCTTAGGT
CACTGGAAAGATGTCGAGCGGATCGCTCACAACCAGTCGGTAGATGTCAAGAAGAGACGTTGGGTTACCT
TCTGCTCTGCAGAATGGCCAACCTTTAACGTCGGATGGCCGCGAGACGGCACCTTTAACCGAGACCTCAT
CACCCAGGTTAAGATCAAGGTCTTTTCACCTGGCCCGCATGGACACCCAGACCAGGTCCCCTACATCGTG
ACCTGGGAAGCCTTGGCTTTTGACCCCCCTCCCTGGGTCAAGCCCTTTGTACACCCTAAGCCTCCGCCTC
CTCTTCCTCCATCCGCCCCGTCTCTCCCCCTTGAACCTCCTCGTTCGACCCCGCCTCGATCCTCCCTTTA
TCCAGCCCTCACTCCTTCTCTAGGCGCCGGAATTGAAGATCTGGGGGATCGATCCTCTAGAGTCCGTTAC
ATAACTTACGGTAAATGGCCCGCCTGGCTGACCGCCCAACGACCCCCGCCCATTGACGTCAATAATGACG
TATGTTCCCATAGTAACGCCAATAGGGACTTTCCATTGACGTCAATGGGTGGAGTATTTACGGTAAACTG
CCCACTTGGCAGTACATCAAGTGTATCATATGCCAAGTACGCCCCCTATTGACGTCAATGACGGTAAATG
GCCCGCCTGGCATTATGCCCAGTACATGACCTTATGGGACTTTCCTACTTGGCAGTACATCTACGTATTA
GTCATCGCTATTACCATGGTGATGCGGTTTTGGCAGTACATCAATGGGCGTGAATAGCGGTTTGACTCAC
GGGGATTTCCAAGTCTCCACCCCATTGACGTCAATGGGAGTTTGTTTTGGCACCAAAATCAACGGGACTT
TCCAAAATGTCGTAACAACTCCGCCCCATTGACGCAAATGGGCGGTAGGCGTGTACGGTGGGAGGTCTAT
ATAAGCAGAGCTCGTTTAGTGAACCGTCAGATCGCCTGGAGACGCCATCCACGCTGTTTTGACCTCCATA
GAAGACACCGGGACCGATCCAGCCTCCGCGGCCGGGAACGGTGCATTGGAACGGACCTGCAGGAATTGAT
CCGCGGCCGCACCGGGGATCACCATGGGTAAGCCTATCCCTAACCCTCTCCTCGGTCTCGATTCTACGGG
ATCCGGTTCTAGAGCCACCGGTATGTCTAATGGTTATGAAGACCACATGGCCGAAGACTGCAGGGGTGAC
ATCGGGAGAACGAATTTGATCGTCAACTACCTCCCTCAGAACATGACCCAGGATGAGTTACGAAGCCTGT
TCAGCAGCATTGGTGAAGTTGAATCTGCAAAACTTATTCGGGATAAAGTAGCAGGACACAGCTTGGGCTA
TGGCTTTGTGAACTACGTGACCGCGAAGGATGCAGAGAGAGCGATCAACACGCTGAACGGCTTGAGGCTC
CAGTCAAAAACCATTAAGGTGTCGTATGCTCGCCCGAGCTCAGAGGTGATCAAAGACGCCAACTTGTACA
TCAGCGGGCTCCCGCGGACCATGACCCAGAAGGACGTAGAAGACATGTTCTCTCGGTTTGGGCGGATCAT
CAACTCGCGGGTCCTCGTGGATCAGACTACAGGTTTGTCCAGAGGGGTTGCGTTTATCCGGTTTGACAAA
CGGTCGGAGGCAGAAGAGGCAATTACCAGTTTCAATGGTCATAAACCCCCAGGTTCCTCTGAGCCCATCA
CAGTGAAGTTTGCAGCCAACCCCAACCAGAACAAAAACGTGGCACTCCTCTCGCAGCTGTACCACTCGCC
AGCGCGACGGTTCGGAGGCCCCGTTCACCACCAGGCGCAGAGATTCAGGTTCTCCCCCATGGGCGTCGAT
CACATGAGCGGGCTCTCTGGCGTCAACGTGCCAGGAAACGCCTCCTCCGGCTGGTGCATTTTCATCTACA
ACCTGGGGCAGGATGCCGACGAGGGGATCCTCTGGCAGATGTTTGGGCCGTTTGGTGCCGTCACCAATGT
GAAAGTGATCCGCGACTTCAACACCAACAAGTGCAAAGGGTTTGGCTTTGTGACCATGACAAACTATGAA
GAAGCCGCGATGGCCATAGCCAGCCTGAACGGCTACCGCCTGGGGGACAAAATCTTACAGGTTTCCTTCA
AAACCAACAAGTCCCACAAATAGAATTCTGATTAATTCCGCCCCTCTCCCTCCCCCCCCCCTAACGTTAC
TGGCCGAAGCCGCTTGGAATAAGGCCGGTGTGCGTTTGTCTATATGTTATTTTCCACCATATTGCCGTCT
TTTGGCAATGTGAGGGCCCGGAAACCTGGCCCTGTCTTCTTGACGAGCATTCCTAGGGGTCTTTCCCCTC
TCGCCAAAGGAATGCAAGGTCTGTTGAATGTCGTGAAGGAAGCAGTTCCTCTGGAAGCTTCTTGAAGACA
AACAACGTCTGTAGCGACCCTTTGCAGGCAGCGGAACCCCCCACCTGGCGACAGGTGCCTCTGCGGCCAA
AAGCCACGTGTATAAGATACACCTGCAAAGGCGGCACAACCCCAGTGCCACGTTGTGAGTTGGATAGTTG
TGGAAAGAGTCAAATGGCTCTCCTCAAGCGTATTCAACAAGGGGCTGAAGGATGCCCAGAAGGTACCCCA
TTGTATGGGATCTGATCTGGGGCCTCGGTGCACATGCTTTACATGTGTTTAGTCGAGGTTAAAAAACGTC
TAGGCCCCCCGAACCACGGGGACGTGGTTTTCCTTTGAAAAACACGATGATAAGCTTGATCACGCGTCTC
GAGATCACCGGAGCTTACCATGACCGAGTACAAGCCCACGGTGCGCCTCGCCACCCGCGACGACGTCCCC
AGGGCCGTACGCACCCTCGCCGCCGCGTTCGCCGACTACCCCGCCACGCGCCACACCGTCGATCCGGACC
GCCACATCGAGCGGGTCACCGAGCTGCAAGAACTCTTCCTCACGCGCGTCGGGCTCGACATCGGCAAGGT
GTGGGTCGCGGACGACGGCGCCGCGGTGGCGGTCTGGACCACGCCGGAGAGCGTCGAAGCGGGGGCGGTG
TTCGCCGAGATCGGCCCGCGCATGGCCGAGTTGAGCGGTTCCCGGCTGGCCGCGCAGCAACAGATGGAAG
GCCTCCTGGCGCCGCACCGGCCCAAGGAGCCCGCGTGGTTCCTGGCCACCGTCGGCGTCTCGCCCGACCA
CCAGGGCAAGGGTCTGGGCAGCGCCGTCGTGCTCCCCGGAGTGGAGGCGGCCGAGCGCGCCGGGGTGCCC
GCCTTCCTGGAGACCTCCGCGCCCCGCAACCTCCCCTTCTACGAGCGGCTCGGCTTCACCGTCACCGCCG
ACGTCGAGGTGCCCGAAGGACCGCGCACCTGGTGCATGACCCGCAAGCCCGGTGCCTGACGCCCGCCCCA
CGACCCGCAGCGCCCGACCGAAAGGAGCGCACGACCCCATGCATCGATCAGTGGTCCAGGCTCTAGTTTT
GACTCAACAATATCACCAGCTGAAGCCTATAGAGTACGAGCCATAGATAAAATAAAAGATTTTATTTAGT
CTCCAGAAAAAGGGGGGAATGAAAGACCCCACCTGTAGGTTTGGCAAGCTAGCTTAAGTAACGCCATTTT
GCAAGGCATGGAAAAATACATAACTGAGAATAGAGAAGTTCAGATCAAGGTCAGGAACAGATGGAACAGG
GTCGACCCTAGAGAACCATCAGATGTTTCCAGGGTGCCCCAAGGACCTGAAATGACCCTGTGCCTTATTT
GAACTAACCAATCAGTTCGCTTCTCGCTTCTGTTCGCGCGCTTCTGCTCCCCGAGCTCAATAAAAGAGCC
CACAACCCCTCACTCGGGGCGCCAGTCCTCCGATTGACTGAGTCGCCCGGGTACCCGTGTATCCAATAAA
CCCTCTTGCAGTTGCATCCGACTTGTGGTCTCGCTGTTCCTTGGGAGGGTCTCCTCTGAGTGATTGACTA
CCCGTCAGCGGGGGTCTTTCATTTGGGGGCTCGTCCGGGATCGGGAGACCCCTGCCCAGGGACCACCGAC
CCACCACCGGGAGGTAAGCTGGCTGCCTCGCGCGTTTCGGTGATGACGGTGAAAACCTCTGACACATGCA
GCTCCCGGAGACGGTCACAGCTTGTCTGTAAGCGGATGCCGGGAGCAGACAAGCCCGTCAGGGCGCGTCA
GCGGGTGTTGGCGGGTGTCGGGGCGCAGCCATGACCCAGTCACGTAGCGATAGCGGAGTGTAGATCCGGC
TGTGGAATGTGTGTCAGTTAGGGTGTGGAAAGTCCCCAGGCTCCCCAGCAGGCAGAAGTATGCAAAGCAT
GCATCTCAATTAGTCAGCAACCAGGTGTGGAAAGTCCCCAGGCTCCCCAGCAGGCAGAAGTATGCAAAGC
ATGCATCTCAATTAGTCAGCAACCATAGTCCCGCCCCTAACTCCGCCCATCCCGCCCCTAACTCCGCCCA
GTTCCGCCCATTCTCCGCCCCATGGCTGACTAATTTTTTTTATTTATGCAGAGGCCGAGGCCGCCTCGGC
CTCTGAGCTATTCCAGAAGTAGTGAGGAGGCTTTTTTGGAGGCCTAGGCTTTTGCAAAAAGCTTACTGGC
TTAACTATGCGGCATCAGAGCAGATTGTACTGAGAGTGCACCATATGCGGTGTGAAATACCGCACAGATG
CGTAAGGAGAAAATACCGCATCAGGCGCTCTTCCGCTTCCTCGCTCACTGACTCGCTGCGCTCGGTCGTT
CGGCTGCGGCGAGCGGTATCAGCTCACTCAAAGGCGGTAATACGGTTATCCACAGAATCAGGGGATAACG
CAGGAAAGAACATGTGAGCAAAAGGCCAGCAAAAGGCCAGGAACCGTAAAAAGGCCGCGTTGCTGGCGTT
TTTCCATAGGCTCCGCCCCCCTGACGAGCATCACAAAAATCGACGCTCAAGTCAGAGGTGGCGAAACCCG
ACAGGACTATAAAGATACCAGGCGTTTCCCCCTGGAAGCTCCCTCGTGCGCTCTCCTGTTCCGACCCTGC
CGCTTACCGGATACCTGTCCGCCTTTCTCCCTTCGGGAAGCGTGGCGCTTTCTCATAGCTCACGCTGTAG
GTATCTCAGTTCGGTGTAGGTCGTTCGCTCCAAGCTGGGCTGTGTGCACGAACCCCCCGTTCAGCCCGAC
CGCTGCGCCTTATCCGGTAACTATCGTCTTGAGTCCAACCCGGTAAGACACGACTTATCGCCACTGGCAG
CAGCCACTGGTAACAGGATTAGCAGAGCGAGGTATGTAGGCGGTGCTACAGAGTTCTTGAAGTGGTGGCC
TAACTACGGCTACACTAGAAGGACAGTATTTGGTATCTGCGCTCTGCTGAAGCCAGTTACCTTCGGAAAA
AGAGTTGGTAGCTCTTGATCCGGCAAACAAACCACCGCTGGTAGCGGTGGTTTTTTTGTTTGCAAGCAGC
AGATTACGCGCAGAAAAAAAGGATCTCAAGAAGATCCTTTGATCTTTTCTACGGGGTCTGACGCTCAGTG
GAACGAAAACTCACGTTAAGGGATTTTGGTCATGAGATTATCAAAAAGGATCTTCACCTAGATCCTTTTA
AATTAAAAATGAAGTTTTAAATCAATCTAAAGTATATATGAGTAAACTTGGTCTGACAGTTACCAATGCT
TAATCAGTGAGGCACCTATCTCAGCGATCTGTCTATTTCGTTCATCCATAGTTGCCTGACTCCCCGTCGT
GTAGATAACTACGATACGGGAGGGCTTACCATCTGGCCCCAGTGCTGCAATGATACCGCGAGACCCACGC
TCACCGGCTCCAGATTTATCAGCAATAAACCAGCCAGCCGGAAGGGCCGAGCGCAGAAGTGGTCCTGCAA
CTTTATCCGCCTCCATCCAGTCTATTAATTGTTGCCGGGAAGCTAGAGTAAGTAGTTCGCCAGTTAATAG
TTTGCGCAACGTTGTTGCCATTGCTGCAGGCATCGTGGTGTCACGCTCGTCGTTTGGTATGGCTTCATTC
AGCTCCGGTTCCCAACGATCAAGGCGAGTTACATGATCCCCCATGTTGTGCAAAAAAGCGGTTAGCTCCT
TCGGTCCTCCGATCGTTGTCAGAAGTAAGTTGGCCGCAGTGTTATCACTCATGGTTATGGCAGCACTGCA
TAATTCTCTTACTGTCATGCCATCCGTAAGATGCTTTTCTGTGACTGGTGAGTACTCAACCAAGTCATTC
TGAGAATAGTGTATGCGGCGACCGAGTTGCTCTTGCCCGGCGTCAACACGGGATAATACCGCGCCACATA
GCAGAACTTTAAAAGTGCTCATCATTGGAAAACGTTCTTCGGGGCGAAAACTCTCAAGGATCTTACCGCT
GTTGAGATCCAGTTCGATGTAACCCACTCGTGCACCCAACTGATCTTCAGCATCTTTTACTTTCACCAGC
GTTTCTGGGTGAGCAAAAACAGGAAGGCAAAATGCCGCAAAAAAGGGAATAAGGGCGACACGGAAATGTT
GAATACTCATACTCTTCCTTTTTCAATATTATTGAAGCATTTATCAGGGTTATTGTCTCATGAGCGGATA
CATATTTGAATGTATTTAGAAAAATAAACAAATAGGGGTTCCGCGCACATTTCCCCGAAAAGTGCCACCT
GACGTCTAAGAAACCATTATTATCATGACATTAACCTATAAAAATAGGCGTATCACGAGGCCCTTTCGTC
TTCAAGAATTAGCTTGGCCATTGCATACGTTGTATCCATATCATAATATGTACATTTATATTGGCTCATG
TCCAACATTACCGCCATGTTGACATTGATTATTGACTAGTTATTAATAGTAATCAATTACGGGGTCATTA
GTTCATAGCCCATATATGGAGT
Features (pLannotate 1.2.2; 21 found; start..end, strand, type, name):
    310..513     +  promoter       CMV promoter: human cytomegalovirus (CMV) immediate early promoter
    514..689     +  LTR            5' LTR (truncated): truncated long terminal repeat from Moloney murine sarcoma virus
    811..1085    +  misc_feature   MESV Ψ (fragment): packaging signal of murine embryonic stem cell virus
   1152..1568    +  CDS            gag (truncated): truncated Moloney murine leukemia virus (MMLV) gag gene lacking the start codon
   1605..1908    +  enhancer       CMV enhancer: human cytomegalovirus immediate early enhancer
   1981..1998    -  promoter       CMV promoter (fragment): human cytomegalovirus (CMV) immediate early promoter
   2061..2112    +  promoter       CMVd2 promoter: truncated human cytomegalovirus (CMV) immediate early promoter that yields moderately reduced expression relative to the full-length promoter
   2267..2308    +  CDS            V5 tag: epitope tag from simian virus 5
   2333..3310    +  CDS            ELAVL1: ELAV1_HUMAN - Also known as HUR. Experimental evidence at protein level: Swiss-Prot protein existence level 1. RNA-binding protein that binds to the 3'-UTR region of mRNAs and increases their stability (PubMed:14517288, PubMed:18285462, PubMed:31358969). Involved in embryonic stem cells (ESCs) differentiation: preferentially binds mRNAs that are not methylated by N6-methyladenosine (m6A), stabilizing them, promoting ESCs differentiation (By similarity). Binds to poly-U elements and AU-rich elements (AREs) in the 3'-UTR of target mRNAs (PubMed:8626503, PubMed:17632515, PubMed:18285462, PubMed:2
   3331..3903    +  misc_feature   IRES: internal ribosome entry site (IRES) of the encephalomyocarditis virus (EMCV)
   3940..4539    +  CDS            PuroR: puromycin N-acetyltransferase; pac from Streptomyces alboniger; confers resistance to puromycin
   4597..4666    +  CDS            env (fragment): murine leukemia virus gPr80 envelope polyprotein precursor; env; proteolytically cleaved into gp70SU and p15TM subunits
   4708..5133    +  LTR            3' LTR (ΔU3): self-inactivating 3' long terminal repeat (LTR) from Moloney murine leukemia virus
   5202..5242    +  CDS            rop (fragment): Rop protein, which maintains plasmids at low copy number; rop
   5344..5382    +  misc_feature   bom (fragment): basis of mobility region from pBR322
   5399..5728    +  promoter       SV40 promoter: SV40 enhancer and early promoter
   5734..5835    +  misc_feature   bom (fragment): basis of mobility region from pBR322
   6021..6609    -  rep_origin     ori: high-copy-number ColE1/pMB1/pBR322/pUC origin of replication
   6780..7640    -  CDS            AmpR: β-lactamase; bla; confers resistance to ampicillin, carbenicillin, and related antibiotics
   7641..7745    -  promoter       AmpR promoter: bla
   7931..309     +  enhancer       CMV enhancer (across the origin): human cytomegalovirus immediate early enhancer
