>Addgene plasmid #110386 | pQC V5 HuR.wt IRES Puro | addgene full sequence | sequence record 213721 | Addgene NGS Result
TCCGCGTTACATAACTTACGGTAAATGGCCCGCCTGGCTGACCGCCCAACGACCCCCGCCCATTGACGTC
AATAATGACGTATGTTCCCATAGTAACGCCAATAGGGACTTTCCATTGACGTCAATGGGTGGAGTATTTA
CGGTAAACTGCCCACTTGGCAGTACATCAAGTGTATCATATGCCAAGTACGCCCCCTATTGACGTCAATG
ACGGTAAATGGCCCGCCTGGCATTATGCCCAGTACATGACCTTATGGGACTTTCCTACTTGGCAGTACAT
CTACGTATTAGTCATCGCTATTACCATGGTGATGCGGTTTTGGCAGTACATCAATGGGCGTGGATAGCGG
TTTGACTCACGGGGATTTCCAAGTCTCCACCCCATTGACGTCAATGGGAGTTTGTTTTGGCACCAAAATC
AACGGGACTTTCCAAAATGTCGTAACAACTCCGCCCCATTGACGCAAATGGGCGGTAGGCGTGTACGGTG
GGAGGTCTATATAAGCAGAGCTCAATAAAAGAGCCCACAACCCCTCACTCGGCGCGCCAGTCTTCCGATA
GACTGCGTCGCCCGGGTACCCGTATTCCCAATAAAGCCTCTTGCTGTTTGCATCCGAATCGTGGTCTCGC
TGTTCCTTGGGAGGGTCTCCTCTGAGTGATTGACTACCCACGACGGGGGTCTTTCATTTGGGGGCTCGTC
CGGGATTTGGAGACCCCTGCCCAGGGACCACCGACCCACCACCGGGAGGTAAGCTGGCCAGCAACTTATC
TGTGTCTGTCCGATTGTCTAGTGTCTATGTTTGATGTTATGCGCCTGCGTCTGTACTAGTTAGCTAACTA
GCTCTGTATCTGGCGGACCCGTGGTGGAACTGACGAGTTCTGAACACCCGGCCGCAACCCTGGGAGACGT
CCCAGGGACTTTGGGGGCCGTTTTTGTGGCCCGACCTGAGGAAGGGAGTCGATGTGGAATCCGACCCCGT
CAGGATATGTGGTTCTGGTAGGAGACGAGAACCTAAAACAGTTCCCGCCTCCGTCTGAATTTTTGCTTTC
GGTTTGGAACCGAAGCCGCGCGTCTTGTCTGCTGCAGCGCTGCAGCATCGTTCTGTGTTGTCTCTGTCTG
ACTGTGTTTCTGTATTTGTCTGAAAATTAGGGCCAGACTGTTACCACTCCCTTAAGTTTGACCTTAGGTC
ACTGGAAAGATGTCGAGCGGATCGCTCACAACCAGTCGGTAGATGTCAAGAAGAGACGTTGGGTTACCTT
CTGCTCTGCAGAATGGCCAACCTTTAACGTCGGATGGCCGCGAGACGGCACCTTTAACCGAGACCTCATC
ACCCAGGTTAAGATCAAGGTCTTTTCACCTGGCCCGCATGGACACCCAGACCAGGTCCCCTACATCGTGA
CCTGGGAAGCCTTGGCTTTTGACCCCCCTCCCTGGGTCAAGCCCTTTGTACACCCTAAGCCTCCGCCTCC
TCTTCCTCCATCCGCCCCGTCTCTCCCCCTTGAACCTCCTCGTTCGACCCCGCCTCGATCCTCCCTTTAT
CCAGCCCTCACTCCTTCTCTAGGCGCCGGAATTGAAGATCTGGGGGATCGATCCTCTAGAGTCCGTTACA
TAACTTACGGTAAATGGCCCGCCTGGCTGACCGCCCAACGACCCCCGCCCATTGACGTCAATAATGACGT
ATGTTCCCATAGTAACGCCAATAGGGACTTTCCATTGACGTCAATGGGTGGAGTATTTACGGTAAACTGC
CCACTTGGCAGTACATCAAGTGTATCATATGCCAAGTACGCCCCCTATTGACGTCAATGACGGTAAATGG
CCCGCCTGGCATTATGCCCAGTACATGACCTTATGGGACTTTCCTACTTGGCAGTACATCTACGTATTAG
TCATCGCTATTACCATGGTGATGCGGTTTTGGCAGTACATCAATGGGCGTGGATAGCGGTTTGACTCACG
GGGATTTCCAAGTCTCCACCCCATTGACGTCAATGGGAGTTTGTTTTGGCACCAAAATCAACGGGACTTT
CCAAAATGTCGTAACAACTCCGCCCCATTGACGCAAATGGGCGGTAGGCGTGTACGGTGGGAGGTCTATA
TAAGCAGAGCTCGTTTAGTGAACCGTCAGATCGCCTGGAGACGCCATCCACGCTGTTTTGACCTCCATAG
AAGACACCGGGACCGATCCAGCCTCCGCGGCCGGGAACGGTGCATTGGAACGGACCTGCAGGAATTGATC
CGCGGCCGCACCGGGGATCACCATGGGTAAGCCTATCCCTAACCCTCTCCTCGGTCTCGATTCTACGGGA
TCCGGTTCTAGAGCCACCGGTATGTCTAATGGTTATGAAGACCACATGGCCGAAGACTGCAGGGGTGACA
TCGGGAGAACGAATTTGATCGTCAACTACCTCCCTCAGAACATGACCCAGGATGAGTTACGAAGCCTGTT
CAGCAGCATTGGTGAAGTTGAATCTGCAAAACTTATTCGGGATAAAGTAGCAGGACACAGCTTGGGCTAT
GGCTTTGTGAACTACGTGACCGCGAAGGATGCAGAGAGAGCGATCAACACGCTGAACGGCTTGAGGCTCC
AGTCAAAAACCATTAAGGTGTCGTATGCTCGCCCGAGCTCAGAGGTGATCAAAGACGCCAACTTGTACAT
CAGCGGGCTCCCGCGGACCATGACCCAGAAGGACGTAGAAGACATGTTCTCTCGGTTTGGGCGGATCATC
AACTCGCGGGTCCTCGTGGATCAGACTACAGGTTTGTCCAGAGGGGTTGCGTTTATCCGGTTTGACAAAC
GGTCGGAGGCAGAAGAGGCAATTACCAGTTTCAATGGTCATAAACCCCCAGGTTCCTCTGAGCCCATCAC
AGTGAAGTTTGCAGCCAACCCCAACCAGAACAAAAACGTGGCACTCCTCTCGCAGCTGTACCACTCGCCA
GCGCGACGGTTCGGAGGCCCCGTTCACCACCAGGCGCAGAGATTCAGGTTCTCCCCCATGGGCGTCGATC
ACATGAGCGGGCTCTCTGGCGTCAACGTGCCAGGAAACGCCTCCTCCGGCTGGTGCATTTTCATCTACAA
CCTGGGGCAGGATGCCGACGAGGGGATCCTCTGGCAGATGTTTGGGCCGTTTGGTGCCGTCACCAATGTG
AAAGTGATCCGCGACTTCAACACCAACAAGTGCAAAGGGTTTGGCTTTGTGACCATGACAAACTATGAAG
AAGCCGCGATGGCCATAGCCAGCCTGAACGGCTACCGCCTGGGGGACAAAATCTTACAGGTTTCCTTCAA
AACCAACAAGTCCCACAAATAGAATTCTGATTAATTCCGCCCCTCTCCCTCCCCCCCCCCTAACGTTACT
GGCCGAAGCCGCTTGGAATAAGGCCGGTGTGCGTTTGTCTATATGTTATTTTCCACCATATTGCCGTCTT
TTGGCAATGTGAGGGCCCGGAAACCTGGCCCTGTCTTCTTGACGAGCATTCCTAGGGGTCTTTCCCCTCT
CGCCAAAGGAATGCAAGGTCTGTTGAATGTCGTGAAGGAAGCAGTTCCTCTGGAAGCTTCTTGAAGACAA
ACAACGTCTGTAGCGACCCTTTGCAGGCAGCGGAACCCCCCACCTGGCGACAGGTGCCTCTGCGGCCAAA
AGCCACGTGTATAAGATACACCTGCAAAGGCGGCACAACCCCAGTGCCACGTTGTGAGTTGGATAGTTGT
GGAAAGAGTCAAATGGCTCTCCTCAAGCGTATTCAACAAGGGGCTGAAGGATGCCCAGAAGGTACCCCAT
TGTATGGGATCTGATCTGGGGCCTCGGTGCACATGCTTTACATGTGTTTAGTCGAGGTTAAAAAAACGTC
TAGGCCCCCCGAACCACGGGGACGTGGTTTTCCTTTGAAAAACACGATGATAAGCTTGATCACGCGTCTC
GAGATGATCCACCGGAGCTTACCATGACCGAGTACAAGCCCACGGTGCGCCTCGCCACCCGCGACGACGT
CCCCAGGGCCGTACGCACCCTCGCCGCCGCGTTCGCCGACTACCCCGCCACGCGCCACACCGTCGATCCG
GACCGCCACATCGAGCGGGTCACCGAGCTGCAAGAACTCTTCCTCACGCGCGTCGGGCTCGACATCGGCA
AGGTGTGGGTCGCGGACGACGGCGCCGCGGTGGCGGTCTGGACCACGCCGGAGAGCGTCGAAGCGGGGGC
GGTGTTCGCCGAGATCGGCCCGCGCATGGCCGAGTTGAGCGGTTCCCGGCTGGCCGCGCAGCAACAGATG
GAAGGCCTCCTGGCGCCGCACCGGCCCAAGGAGCCCGCGTGGTTCCTGGCCACCGTCGGCGTCTCGCCCG
ACCACCAGGGCAAGGGTCTGGGCAGCGCCGTCGTGCTCCCCGGAGTGGAGGCGGCCGAGCGCGCCGGGGT
GCCCGCCTTCCTGGAGACCTCCGCGCCCCGCAACCTCCCCTTCTACGAGCGGCTCGGCTTCACCGTCACC
GCCGACGTCGAGGTGCCCGAAGGACCGCGCACCTGGTGCATGACCCGCAAGCCCGGTGCCTGACGCCCGC
CCCACGACCCGCAGCGCCCGACCGAAAGGAGCGCACGACCCCATGCATCGATCAGTGGTCCAGGCTCTAG
TTTTGACTCAACAATATCACCAGCTGAAGCCTATAGAGTACGAGCCATAGATAAAATAAAAGATTTTATT
TAGTCTCCAGAAAAAGGGGGGAATGAAAGACCCCACCTGTAGGTTTGGCAAGCTAGCTTAAGTAACGCCA
TTTTGCAAGGCATGGAAAAATACATAACTGAGAATAGAGAAGTTCAGATCAAGGTCAGGAACAGATGGAA
CAGGGTCGACCCTAGAGAACCATCAGATGTTTCCAGGGTGCCCCAAGGACCTGAAATGACCCTGTGCCTT
ATTTGAACTAACCAATCAGTTCGCTTCTCGCTTCTGTTCGCGCGCTTCTGCTCCCCGAGCTCAATAAAAG
AGCCCACAACCCCTCACTCGGGGCGCCAGTCCTCCGATTGACTGAGTCGCCCGGGTACCCGTGTATCCAA
TAAACCCTCTTGCAGTTGCATCCGACTTGTGGTCTCGCTGTTCCTTGGGAGGGTCTCCTCTGAGTGATTG
ACTACCCGTCAGCGGGGGTCTTTCATTTGGGGGCTCGTCCGGGATCGGGAGACCCCTGCCCAGGGACCAC
CGACCCACCACCGGGAGGTAAGCTGGCTGCCTCGCGCGTTTCGGTGATGACGGTGAAAACCTCTGACACA
TGCAGCTCCCGGAGACGGTCACAGCTTGTCTGTAAGCGGATGCCGGGAGCAGACAAGCCCGTCAGGGCGC
GTCAGCGGGTGTTGGCGGGTGTCGGGGCGCAGCCATGACCCAGTCACGTAGCGATAGCGGAGTGTAGATC
CGGCTGTGGAATGTGTGTCAGTTAGGGTGTGGAAAGTCCCCAGGCTCCCCAGCAGGCAGAAGTATGCAAA
GCATGCATCTCAATTAGTCAGCAACCAGGTGTGGAAAGTCCCCAGGCTCCCCAGCAGGCAGAAGTATGCA
AAGCATGCATCTCAATTAGTCAGCAACCATAGTCCCGCCCCTAACTCCGCCCATCCCGCCCCTAACTCCG
CCCAGTTCCGCCCATTCTCCGCCCCATGGCTGACTAATTTTTTTTATTTATGCAGAGGCCGAGGCCGCCT
CGGCCTCTGAGCTATTCCAGAAGTAGTGAGGAGGCTTTTTTGGAGGCCTAGGCTTTTGCAAAAAGCTTAC
TGGCTTAACTATGCGGCATCAGAGCAGATTGTACTGAGAGTGCACCATATGCGGTGTGAAATACCGCACA
GATGCGTAAGGAGAAAATACCGCATCAGGCGCTCTTCCGCTTCCTCGCTCACTGACTCGCTGCGCTCGGT
CGTTCGGCTGCGGCGAGCGGTATCAGCTCACTCAAAGGCGGTAATACGGTTATCCACAGAATCAGGGGAT
AACGCAGGAAAGAACATGTGAGCAAAAGGCCAGCAAAAGGCCAGGAACCGTAAAAAGGCCGCGTTGCTGG
CGTTTTTCCATAGGCTCCGCCCCCCTGACGAGCATCACAAAAATCGACGCTCAAGTCAGAGGTGGCGAAA
CCCGACAGGACTATAAAGATACCAGGCGTTTCCCCCTGGAAGCTCCCTCGTGCGCTCTCCTGTTCCGACC
CTGCCGCTTACCGGATACCTGTCCGCCTTTCTCCCTTCGGGAAGCGTGGCGCTTTCTCATAGCTCACGCT
GTAGGTATCTCAGTTCGGTGTAGGTCGTTCGCTCCAAGCTGGGCTGTGTGCACGAACCCCCCGTTCAGCC
CGACCGCTGCGCCTTATCCGGTAACTATCGTCTTGAGTCCAACCCGGTAAGACACGACTTATCGCCACTG
GCAGCAGCCACTGGTAACAGGATTAGCAGAGCGAGGTATGTAGGCGGTGCTACAGAGTTCTTGAAGTGGT
GGCCTAACTACGGCTACACTAGAAGGACAGTATTTGGTATCTGCGCTCTGCTGAAGCCAGTTACCTTCGG
AAAAAGAGTTGGTAGCTCTTGATCCGGCAAACAAACCACCGCTGGTAGCGGTGGTTTTTTTGTTTGCAAG
CAGCAGATTACGCGCAGAAAAAAAGGATCTCAAGAAGATCCTTTGATCTTTTCTACGGGGTCTGACGCTC
AGTGGAACGAAAACTCACGTTAAGGGATTTTGGTCATGAGATTATCAAAAAGGATCTTCACCTAGATCCT
TTTAAATTAAAAATGAAGTTTTAAATCAATCTAAAGTATATATGAGTAAACTTGGTCTGACAGTTACCAA
TGCTTAATCAGTGAGGCACCTATCTCAGCGATCTGTCTATTTCGTTCATCCATAGTTGCCTGACTCCCCG
TCGTGTAGATAACTACGATACGGGAGGGCTTACCATCTGGCCCCAGTGCTGCAATGATACCGCGAGACCC
ACGCTCACCGGCTCCAGATTTATCAGCAATAAACCAGCCAGCCGGAAGGGCCGAGCGCAGAAGTGGTCCT
GCAACTTTATCCGCCTCCATCCAGTCTATTAATTGTTGCCGGGAAGCTAGAGTAAGTAGTTCGCCAGTTA
ATAGTTTGCGCAACGTTGTTGCCATTGCTGCAGGCATCGTGGTGTCACGCTCGTCGTTTGGTATGGCTTC
ATTCAGCTCCGGTTCCCAACGATCAAGGCGAGTTACATGATCCCCCATGTTGTGCAAAAAAGCGGTTAGC
TCCTTCGGTCCTCCGATCGTTGTCAGAAGTAAGTTGGCCGCAGTGTTATCACTCATGGTTATGGCAGCAC
TGCATAATTCTCTTACTGTCATGCCATCCGTAAGATGCTTTTCTGTGACTGGTGAGTACTCAACCAAGTC
ATTCTGAGAATAGTGTATGCGGCGACCGAGTTGCTCTTGCCCGGCGTCAACACGGGATAATACCGCGCCA
CATAGCAGAACTTTAAAAGTGCTCATCATTGGAAAACGTTCTTCGGGGCGAAAACTCTCAAGGATCTTAC
CGCTGTTGAGATCCAGTTCGATGTAACCCACTCGTGCACCCAACTGATCTTCAGCATCTTTTACTTTCAC
CAGCGTTTCTGGGTGAGCAAAAACAGGAAGGCAAAATGCCGCAAAAAAGGGAATAAGGGCGACACGGAAA
TGTTGAATACTCATACTCTTCCTTTTTCAATATTATTGAAGCATTTATCAGGGTTATTGTCTCATGAGCG
GATACATATTTGAATGTATTTAGAAAAATAAACAAATAGGGGTTCCGCGCACATTTCCCCGAAAAGTGCC
ACCTGACGTCTAAGAAACCATTATTATCATGACATTAACCTATAAAAATAGGCGTATCACGAGGCCCTTT
CGTCTTCAAGAATTAGCTTGGCCATTGCATACGTTGTATCCATATCATAATATGTACATTTATATTGGCT
CATGTCCAACATTACCGCCATGTTGACATTGATTATTGACTAGTTATTAATAGTAATCAATTACGGGGTC
ATTAGTTCATAGCCCATATATGGAGT
Features (pLannotate 1.2.2; 20 found; start..end, strand, type, name):
    309..512     +  promoter       CMV promoter: human cytomegalovirus (CMV) immediate early promoter
    513..688     +  LTR            5' LTR (truncated): truncated long terminal repeat from Moloney murine sarcoma virus
    810..1084    +  misc_feature   MESV Ψ (fragment): packaging signal of murine embryonic stem cell virus
   1151..1567    +  CDS            gag (truncated): truncated Moloney murine leukemia virus (MMLV) gag gene lacking the start codon
   1604..1907    +  enhancer       CMV enhancer: human cytomegalovirus immediate early enhancer
   1908..2111    +  promoter       CMV promoter: human cytomegalovirus (CMV) immediate early promoter
   2266..2307    +  CDS            V5 tag: epitope tag from simian virus 5
   2332..3309    +  CDS            ELAVL1: ELAV1_HUMAN - Also known as HUR. Experimental evidence at protein level: Swiss-Prot protein existence level 1. RNA-binding protein that binds to the 3'-UTR region of mRNAs and increases their stability (PubMed:14517288, PubMed:18285462, PubMed:31358969). Involved in embryonic stem cells (ESCs) differentiation: preferentially binds mRNAs that are not methylated by N6-methyladenosine (m6A), stabilizing them, promoting ESCs differentiation (By similarity). Binds to poly-U elements and AU-rich elements (AREs) in the 3'-UTR of target mRNAs (PubMed:8626503, PubMed:17632515, PubMed:18285462, PubMed:2
   3441..3903    +  misc_feature   IRES: internal ribosome entry site (IRES) of the encephalomyocarditis virus (EMCV)
   3944..4543    +  CDS            PuroR: puromycin N-acetyltransferase; pac from Streptomyces alboniger; confers resistance to puromycin
   4601..4670    +  CDS            env (fragment): murine leukemia virus gPr80 envelope polyprotein precursor; env; proteolytically cleaved into gp70SU and p15TM subunits
   4712..5137    +  LTR            3' LTR (ΔU3): self-inactivating 3' long terminal repeat (LTR) from Moloney murine leukemia virus
   5206..5246    +  CDS            rop (fragment): Rop protein, which maintains plasmids at low copy number; rop
   5348..5386    +  misc_feature   bom (fragment): basis of mobility region from pBR322
   5403..5732    +  promoter       SV40 promoter: SV40 enhancer and early promoter
   5738..5839    +  misc_feature   bom (fragment): basis of mobility region from pBR322
   6025..6613    -  rep_origin     ori: high-copy-number ColE1/pMB1/pBR322/pUC origin of replication
   6784..7644    -  CDS            AmpR: β-lactamase; bla; confers resistance to ampicillin, carbenicillin, and related antibiotics
   7645..7749    -  promoter       AmpR promoter: bla
   7935..308     +  enhancer       CMV enhancer (across the origin): human cytomegalovirus immediate early enhancer
