[The description below was written by a language model from this plasmid's Addgene catalogue record and pLannotate feature annotations shown in this document.]
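Description:
pQC V5 HuR.wt IRES Puro is a self-inactivating γ-retroviral transfer vector for stable expression of wild-type human HuR (ELAVL1) in mammalian cells. It is built on the pQC V5 MCS IRES Puro backbone and totals about 8 kb. In bacteria it is maintained as a high-copy plasmid through a ColE1/pUC-type origin and selected with ampicillin via the β-lactamase gene. The annotated backbone also carries an SV40 promoter flanked by small pBR322-derived rop and bom fragments.

The viral genome begins with a hybrid 5′ element in which the CMV enhancer and promoter are fused to a truncated 5′ LTR. This drives transcription of the packageable RNA in producer cells. A Ψ packaging signal and a truncated gag segment lacking its start codon follow, supporting encapsidation without encoding viral protein. The 3′ LTR has a U3 deletion, so after reverse transcription and integration the LTRs have little promoter activity and expression depends on an internal CMV enhancer/promoter. That promoter produces a bicistronic transcript. The first cistron is the HuR coding sequence, cloned between AgeI and EcoRI, fused to an N-terminal V5 epitope tag supplied by the backbone. An EMCV IRES then directs translation of puromycin N-acetyltransferase, so puromycin resistance is linked to expression of the tagged protein.

Gag-pol and envelope functions are absent and must be supplied in trans; the depositor notes suggest a gag-pol helper plasmid and VSV-G. HuR is an RNA-binding protein that binds AU-rich elements in 3′ UTRs and stabilises target mRNAs. The vector suits making puromycin-selected cell lines overexpressing V5-detectable HuR. The depositor and sequencing-derived records differ by only a few nucleotides, with slightly different annotation of the internal CMV promoter and the IRES.
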