Addgene plasmid #110386: pQC V5 HuR.wt IRES Puro
Purpose: γ-Retroviral transfer vector for expressing HuR (wild type), IRES-driven Puromycin selection.
Depositing lab: Sandra Martha Gomes Dias. Depositing organization: Centro Nacional de Pesquisa em Energia e Materiais (CNPEM).
Backbone
  Vector backbone: pQC V5 MCS IRES Puro
  Backbone manufacturer: #110342
  Backbone size w/o insert (bp): 7064
  Total vector size (bp): 8002
  Vector type: Mammalian Expression, Retroviral
  Selectable markers: Puromycin
Growth in bacteria
  Bacterial resistance: Ampicillin, 100 μg/mL
  Growth temperature: 37°C
  Growth strain: NEB Stable
  Copy number: High Copy
Gene/Insert
  Gene/Insert name: ELAV like RNA binding protein 1 (alt names: ELAVL1; HuR)
  Species: H. sapiens (human)
  Insert size (bp): 981
  GenBank ID: 1994 NM_001419
  Entrez Gene: ELAVL1 (a.k.a. ELAV1, HUR, Hua, MelG)
  Promoter: CMV
  Tag / fusion protein: V5 (N terminal on backbone)
  Cloning method: Restriction Enzyme; 5′ cloning site AgeI (not destroyed); 3′ cloning site EcoRI (not destroyed)
  Sequencing primers: 5′ pQC Seq Fow 5'-ACGCCATCCACGCTGTTTTGACCT-3'; 3′ pQC Seq Rev 5'-AAGCGGCTTCGGCCAGTAACGTTA-3'
Terms and licenses: Academic/Nonprofit Terms; Industry Terms: Not Available to Industry
Depositor comments: pQC-based γ-Retroviral transfer vector for V5-HuR.wt expression. IRES-driven Puromycin selection. Weinberg Lab recommends using pUMVC (Addgene #8449) and VSV-G (#8454) for packaging.
How to cite: pQC V5 HuR.wt IRES Puro was a gift from Sandra Martha Gomes Dias (Addgene plasmid # 110386 ; http://n2t.net/addgene:110386 ; RRID:Addgene_110386)
